>Addgene plasmid #195043 | kanMX6-ins6 | addgene full sequence | sequence record 384247 | Addgene NGS Result
GGTGACACTATAGAACGCGGCCGCCAGCTGAAGCTTCGTACGCTGCAGGTCGACGGATCCCCGGGTTAAT
TAAGAAAAGAAATATAGTCTTCAAGGTTATATTATACAGGTTTATATATTATTGGCGCGCCAGATCTGTT
TAGCTTGCCTCGTCCCCGCCGGGTCACCCGGCCAGCGACATGGAGGCCCAGAATACCCTCCTTGACAGTC
TTGACGTGCGCAGCTCAGGGGCATGATGTGACTGTCGCCCGTACATTTAGCCCATACATCCCCATGTATA
ATCATTTGCATCCATACATTTTGATGGCCGCACGGCGCGAAGCAAAAATTACGGCTCCTCGCTGCAGACC
TGCGAGCAGGGAAACGCTCCCCTCACAGACGCGTTGAATTGTCCCCACGCCGCGCCCCTGTAGAGAAATA
TAAAAGGTTAGGATTTGCCACTGAGGTTCTTCTTTCATATACTTCCTTTTAAAATCTTGCTAGGATACAG
TTCTCACATCACATCCGAACATAAACAACCATGGGTAAGGAAAAGACTCACGTTTCGAGGCCGCGATTAA
ATTCCAACATGGATGCTGATTTATATGGGTATAAATGGGCTCGCGATAATGTCGGGCAATCAGGTGCGAC
AATCTATCGATTGTATGGGAAGCCCGATGCGCCAGAGTTGTTTCTGAAACATGGCAAAGGTAGCGTTGCC
AATGATGTTACAGATGAGATGGTCAGACTAAACTGGCTGACGGAATTTATGCCTCTTCCGACCATCAAGC
ATTTTATCCGTACTCCTGATGATGCATGGTTACTCACCACTGCGATCCCCGGCAAAACAGCATTCCAGGT
ATTAGAAGAATATCCTGATTCAGGTGAAAATATTGTTGATGCGCTGGCAGTGTTCCTGCGCCGGTTGCAT
TCGATTCCTGTTTGTAATTGTCCTTTTAACAGCGATCGCGTATTTCGTCTCGCTCAGGCGCAATCACGAA
TGAATAACGGTTTGGTTGATGCGAGTGATTTTGATGACGAGCGTAATGGCTGGCCTGTTGAACAAGTCTG
GAAAGAAATGCATAAGCTTTTGCCATTCTCACCGGATTCAGTCGTCACTCATGGTGATTTCTCACTTGAT
AACCTTATTTTTGACGAGGGGAAATTAATAGGTTGTATTGATGTTGGACGAGTCGGAATCGCAGACCGAT
ACCAGGATCTTGCCATCCTATGGAACTGCCTCGGTGAGTTTTCTCCTTCATTACAGAAACGGCTTTTTCA
AAAATATGGTATTGATAATCCTGATATGAATAAATTGCAGTTTCATTTGATGCTCGATGAGTTTTTCTAA
TCAGTACTGACAATAAAAAGATTCTTGTTTTCAAGAACTTGTCATTTGTATAGTTTTTTTATATTGTAGT
TGTTCTATTTTAATCAAATGTTAGCGTGATTTATATTTTTTTTCGCCTCGACATCATCTGCCCAGATGCG
AAGTTAAGTGCGCAGAAAGTAATATCATGCGTCAATCGTATGTGAATGCTGGTCGCTATACTGCTGTCGA
TTCGATACTAACGCCGCCATCCAGTTTAAACGAGCTCGAATTCATCGATGATATCAGATCCACTAGTGGC
CTATGCGGCCGCGGATCTGCCGGTCTCCCTATAGTGAGTCGTATTAATTTCGATAAGCCAGGTTAACCTG
CATTAATGAATCGGCCAACGCGCGGGGAGAGGCGGTTTGCGTATTGGGCGCTCTTCCGCTTCCTCGCTCA
CTGACTCGCTGCGCTCGGTCGTTCGGCTGCGGCGAGCGGTATCAGCTCACTCAAAGGCGGTAATACGGTT
ATCCACAGAATCAGGGGATAACGCAGGAAAGAACATGTGAGCAAAAGGCCAGCAAAAGGCCAGGAACCGT
AAAAAGGCCGCGTTGCTGGCGTTTTTCCATAGGCTCCGCCCCCCTGACGAGCATCACAAAAATCGACGCT
CAAGTCAGAGGTGGCGAAACCCGACAGGACTATAAAGATACCAGGCGTTTCCCCCTGGAAGCTCCCTCGT
GCGCTCTCCTGTTCCGACCCTGCCGCTTACCGGATACCTGTCCGCCTTTCTCCCTTCGGGAAGCGTGGCG
CTTTCTCATAGCTCACGCTGTAGGTATCTCAGTTCGGTGTAGGTCGTTCGCTCCAAGCTGGGCTGTGTGC
ACGAACCCCCCGTTCAGCCCGACCGCTGCGCCTTATCCGGTAACTATCGTCTTGAGTCCAACCCGGTAAG
ACACGACTTATCGCCACTGGCAGCAGCCACTGGTAACAGGATTAGCAGAGCGAGGTATGTAGGCGGTGCT
ACAGAGTTCTTGAAGTGGTGGCCTAACTACGGCTACACTAGAAGAACAGTATTTGGTATCTGCGCTCTGC
TGAAGCCAGTTACCTTCGGAAAAAGAGTTGGTAGCTCTTGATCCGGCAAACAAACCACCGCTGGTAGCGG
TGGTTTTTTTGTTTGCAAGCAGCAGATTACGCGCAGAAAAAAAGGATCTCAAGAAGATCCTTTGATCTTT
TCTACGGGGTCTGACGCTCAGTGGAACGAAAACTCACGTTAAGGGATTTTGGTCATGAGATTATCAAAAA
GGATCTTCACCTAGATCCTTTTAAATTAAAAATGAAGTTTTAAATCAATCTAAAGTATATATGAGTAAAC
TTGGTCTGACAGTTACCAATGCTTAATCAGTGAGGCACCTATCTCAGCGATCTGTCTATTTCGTTCATCC
ATAGTTGCCTGACTCCCCGTCGTGTAGATAACTACGATACGGGAGGGCTTACCATCTGGCCCCAGTGCTG
CAATGATACCGCGAGACCCACGCTCACCGGCTCCAGATTTATCAGCAATAAACCAGCCAGCCGGAAGGGC
CGAGCGCAGAAGTGGTCCTGCAACTTTATCCGCCTCCATCCAGTCTATTAATTGTTGCCGGGAAGCTAGA
GTAAGTAGTTCGCCAGTTAATAGTTTGCGCAACGTTGTTGCCATTGCTACAGGCATCGTGGTGTCACGCT
CGTCGTTTGGTATGGCTTCATTCAGCTCCGGTTCCCAACGATCAAGGCGAGTTACATGATCCCCCATGTT
GTGCAAAAAAGCGGTTAGCTCCTTCGGTCCTCCGATCGTTGTCAGAAGTAAGTTGGCCGCAGTGTTATCA
CTCATGGTTATGGCAGCACTGCATAATTCTCTTACTGTCATGCCATCCGTAAGATGCTTTTCTGTGACTG
GTGAGTACTCAACCAAGTCATTCTGAGAATAGTGTATGCGGCGACCGAGTTGCTCTTGCCCGGCGTCAAT
ACGGGATAATACCGCGCCACATAGCAGAACTTTAAAAGTGCTCATCATTGGAAAACGTTCTTCGGGGCGA
AAACTCTCAAGGATCTTACCGCTGTTGAGATCCAGTTCGATGTAACCCACTCGTGCACCCAACTGATCTT
CAGCATCTTTTACTTTCACCAGCGTTTCTGGGTGAGCAAAAACAGGAAGGCAAAATGCCGCAAAAAAGGG
AATAAGGGCGACACGGAAATGTTGAATACTCATACTCTTCCTTTTTCAATATTATTGAAGCATTTATCAG
GGTTATTGTCTCATGAGCGGATACATATTTGAATGTATTTAGAAAAATAAACAAATAGGGGTTCCGCGCA
CATTTCCCCGAAAAGTGCCACCTGACGTCTAAGAAACCATTATTATCATGACATTAACCTATAAAAATAG
GCGTATCACGAGGCCCTTTCGTCTCGCGCGTTTCGGTGATGACGGTGAAAACCTCTGACACATGCAGCTC
CCGGAGACGGTCACAGCTTGTCTGTAAGCGGATGCCGGGAGCAGACAAGCCCGTCAGGGCGCGTCAGCGG
GTGTTGGCGGGTGTCGGGGCTGGCTTAACTATGCGGCATCAGAGCAGATTGTACTGAGAGTGCACCATAT
GGACATATTGTCGTTAGAACGCGGCTACAATTAATACATAACCTTATGTATCATACACATACGATTTA
Features (pLannotate 1.2.2; 9 found; start..end, strand, type, name):
    177..1533    +  gene           kanMX: yeast selectable marker conferring kanamycin resistance (Wach et al., 1994)
   1638..1656    -  promoter       T7 promoter: promoter for bacteriophage T7 RNA polymerase
   1678..1731    -  CDS            lacI (fragment): lac repressor; lacI; The lac repressor binds to the lac operator to inhibit transcription in E. coli. This inhibition can be relieved by adding lactose or isopropyl-β-D-thiogalactopyranoside (IPTG).
   1914..2502    -  rep_origin     ori: high-copy-number ColE1/pMB1/pBR322/pUC origin of replication
   2673..3533    -  CDS            AmpR: β-lactamase; bla; confers resistance to ampicillin, carbenicillin, and related antibiotics
   3534..3638    -  promoter       AmpR promoter: bla
   3733..3768    +  CDS            rop (fragment): Rop protein, which maintains plasmids at low copy number; rop
   3870..3921    +  misc_feature   bom (fragment): basis of mobility region from pBR322
   3984..14      +  promoter       SP6 promoter (across the origin): promoter for bacteriophage SP6 RNA polymerase
