[The description below was written by a language model from this plasmid's Addgene catalogue record and pLannotate feature annotations shown in this document.]
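Description:
kanMX6-ins6 is a yeast genomic targeting plasmid of about 4 kb built on the pFA6a backbone. It serves as a PCR template source for a selectable marker cassette rather than as a vector that replicates in yeast; no yeast origin or centromere is annotated. In E. coli it is maintained through a high-copy ColE1/pUC-type origin and selected with ampicillin via the β-lactamase gene and its native promoter. Short lacI, rop and bom fragments detected in the backbone are non-functional remnants of earlier cloning vectors. SP6 and T7 promoters flank the insert and are listed as the sequencing primer sites.

The payload is the kanMX cassette, in which the KanR coding sequence is driven by the Ashbya gossypii TEF promoter and followed by the A. gossypii TEF terminator, conferring G418 (Geneticin) resistance in Saccharomyces cerevisiae. What distinguishes this construct from the original pFA6a-kanMX6 is the S. cerevisiae DEG1 transcription terminator (tDEG1), amplified from yeast genomic DNA and joined by Gibson assembly on the 5′ side of the cassette. The feature table does not annotate it separately, but it presumably lies in the interval between the SP6 promoter and the start of kanMX. According to the record, the cassette promoter can fire bidirectionally, and the resulting divergent transcripts can interfere with expression of genes next to the integration site. The upstream terminator acts as an insulator that stops this transcription. The plasmid is intended as a drop-in replacement for the classic pFA6a series when making targeted deletions or other marker-linked insertions in budding yeast, reducing off-target effects on neighbouring genes.
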