Addgene plasmid #195043: kanMX6-ins6
Purpose: pFA6a derived selection cassette 5' flanked with tDEG1 transcription terminator, allows genome modification without disruption of insertion neighboring genes by transcription interference
Depositing lab: Gloria Brar. Depositing organization: University of California, Berkeley. Publication: Bidirectional promoter activity from expression cassettes can drive off-target repression of neighboring gene translation. Powers EN, Chan C, Doron-Mandel E, Llacsahuanga Allcca L, Kim Kim J, Jovanovic M, Brar GA. Elife. 2022 Dec 12;11:e81086. doi: 10.7554/eLife.81086. PubMed 36503721.
Backbone
  Vector backbone: pFA6a
  Backbone size w/o insert (bp): 2458
  Total vector size (bp): 3988
  Vector type: yeast genomic targeting
  Selectable markers: Geneticin (G418)
Growth in bacteria
  Bacterial resistance: Ampicillin, 100 μg/mL
  Growth temperature: 37°C
  Growth strain: DH5alpha
  Copy number: Unknown
Gene/Insert
  Gene/Insert name: KanR (alt names: kanamycin resistance cassette; encodes resistance to Geneticin (G418))
  Species: S. cerevisiae (budding yeast); A. gossypii
  Insert size (bp): 1570
  Tag / fusion protein: S. cerevisiae DEG1 terminator, A. gossypii TEF promoter, KanR, A. gossypii TEF terminator
  Cloning method: Gibson Cloning
  Sequencing primers: 5′ SP6; 3′ T7
Resource information
  A portion of this plasmid was derived from a plasmid made by: Longtine et al., 1998
Terms and licenses: Academic/Nonprofit Terms; Industry Terms: Not Available to Industry
Depositor comments: This plasmid can be used in place of the original pFA6a series to introduce targeted mutation by selectable marker insertion in yeast while preventing off-target disruption of insertion neighboring genes caused by cassette promoter driven transcription interference. For more information regarding these plasmids see our article (Powers et al., eLife 2022) "Bidirectional promoter activity from expression cassettes can drive off-target repression of neighboring gene translation" The backbone and KanMX cassette was amplified from pFA6a-kanMX6 (Longtine et al., 1998), the tDEG1 sequence was amplified from S. cerevisiae gDNA.
How to cite: kanMX6-ins6 was a gift from Gloria Brar (Addgene plasmid # 195043 ; http://n2t.net/addgene:195043 ; RRID:Addgene_195043)
